Addgene plasmid #106070: Opto-M2R
Purpose: Expression of a chimeric putative G-protein coupled receptor (Rhodopsin-M2R; Opto-M2R; F12; 723)
Depositing lab: Harald Janovjak. Depositing organization: Institute of Science and Technology Austria (I.S.T. Austria). Publication: Optical functionalization of human Class A orphan G-protein-coupled receptors. Morri M, Sanchez-Romero I, Tichy AM, Kainrath S, Gerrard EJ, Hirschfeld PP, Schwarz J, Janovjak H. Nat Commun. 2018 May 16;9(1):1950. doi: 10.1038/s41467-018-04342-1. PubMed 29769519.
Backbone
  Vector backbone: pcDNA3.1-
  Backbone manufacturer: Invitrogen
  Backbone size w/o insert (bp): 5427
  Vector type: Mammalian Expression
  Selectable markers: Neomycin (select with G418)
Growth in bacteria
  Bacterial resistance: Ampicillin, 100 μg/mL
  Growth temperature: 37°C
  Growth strain: DH5alpha
  Copy number: High Copy
Gene/Insert
  Gene/Insert name: Opto-M2R
  Species: H. sapiens (human), B. taurus (bovine)
  Insert size (bp): 1578
  Mutation: Chimeric receptor protein
  Promoter: CMV
  Tag / fusion protein: VSV-G (N terminal on insert); Rhodopsin-1D4 (C terminal on insert)
  Cloning method: Restriction Enzyme; 5′ cloning site unknown (unknown if destroyed); 3′ cloning site unknown (unknown if destroyed)
  Sequencing primers: 5′ CMV_F (CGCAAATGGGCGGTAGGCGTG); 3′ pcDNA_R (CAACAGATGGCTGGCAAC)
Terms and licenses: Academic/Nonprofit Terms; Industry Terms: Not Available to Industry
Depositor comments: two step cloning; 5' and 3' sites cannot be used for (sub)cloning
How to cite: Opto-M2R was a gift from Harald Janovjak (Addgene plasmid # 106070 ; http://n2t.net/addgene:106070 ; RRID:Addgene_106070)
