[The description below was written by a language model from this plasmid's Addgene catalogue record and pLannotate feature annotations shown in this document.]
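Description:
Opto-M2R is a mammalian expression plasmid built on the pcDNA3.1(-) backbone, carrying a chimeric G-protein-coupled receptor assembled from bovine rhodopsin and the human M2 muscarinic acetylcholine receptor (CHRM2). The roughly 1.6 kb insert sits downstream of the human cytomegalovirus immediate-early enhancer and promoter and is terminated by the bovine growth hormone polyadenylation signal. A T7 promoter lies between the CMV promoter and the coding region. According to the record, the receptor carries an N-terminal VSV-G epitope and a C-terminal rhodopsin 1D4 epitope. Neither tag is annotated separately in the automated feature table. That table does pick up a short bovine rhodopsin N-terminal segment containing an N-linked glycosylation signal, followed by a long match to CHRM2, which is consistent with a chimeric design. The record does not specify which receptor domains come from which parent. Some small annotated fragments, such as a truncated HIV-1 LTR and pieces of ble and lacI, look like short sequence matches within the standard backbone rather than functional elements.

In E. coli the plasmid replicates from a high-copy ColE1/pUC-type origin and is selected with ampicillin through the β-lactamase gene. An f1 origin is also present. For mammalian cells, an SV40 early promoter drives the neomycin phosphotransferase gene with an SV40 polyadenylation signal, permitting G418 selection of stable transfectants. The stated purpose is expression of this rhodopsin–M2R chimera, and it was deposited with work on the optical functionalization of class A GPCRs. The depositor notes that the construct was made by two-step cloning and that the flanking 5′ and 3′ sites cannot be used for subcloning.
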