Features (pLannotate 1.2.2; 21 found; start..end, strand, type, name):
     74..453     +  enhancer       CMV enhancer: human cytomegalovirus immediate early enhancer
    454..657     +  promoter       CMV promoter: human cytomegalovirus (CMV) immediate early promoter
    653..686     +  LTR            5' LTR (truncated) (fragment): truncated 5' long terminal repeat (LTR) from HIV-1
    702..720     +  promoter       T7 promoter: promoter for bacteriophage T7 RNA polymerase
    878..916     +  CDS            opsin tag: segment of bovine rhodopsin containing a signal for N-linked glycosylation (Favaloro et al., 2008) The asparagine in the NKT tripeptide will be glycosylated if this sequence is exposed to the ER lumen.
    977..2317    +  CDS            CHRM2: ACM2_HUMAN - Experimental evidence at protein level: Swiss-Prot protein existence level 1. The muscarinic acetylcholine receptor mediates various cellular responses, including inhibition of adenylate cyclase, breakdown of phosphoinositides and modulation of potassium channels through the action of G proteins. Primary transducing effect is adenylate cyclase inhibition. Signaling promotes phospholipase C activity, leading to the release of inositol trisphosphate (IP3); this then triggers calcium ion release into the cytosol. From Homo sapiens (Human).
   2421..2532    +  polyA_signal   bGH poly(A) signal: bovine growth hormone polyadenylation signal
   2649..2670    +  promoter       SV40 promoter (fragment): SV40 enhancer and early promoter
   2691..3119    +  rep_origin     f1 ori (sequence partly withheld): f1 bacteriophage origin of replication; arrow indicates direction of (+) strand synthesis
   3133..3462    +  promoter       SV40 promoter: SV40 enhancer and early promoter
   3529..4320    +  CDS            neo: KKA2_KLEPN - Also known as kan, nptII. Experimental evidence at protein level: Swiss-Prot protein existence level 1. Resistance to kanamycin, neomycin, paromomycin, ribostamycin, butirosin and gentamicin B. From Klebsiella pneumoniae.
   4344..4502    +  CDS            ble (fragment): BLE_KLEPN - Experimental evidence at protein level: Swiss-Prot protein existence level 1. Binding protein with a strong affinity to the bleomycin family of antibiotics. Binds to CL990; an antimitotic-antibiotic compound. From Klebsiella pneumoniae.
   4497..4618    +  polyA_signal   SV40 poly(A) signal: SV40 polyadenylation signal
   4691..4707    -  protein_bind   lac operator: The lac repressor binds to the lac operator to inhibit transcription in E. coli. This inhibition can be relieved by adding lactose or isopropyl-β-D-thiogalactopyranoside (IPTG). lac repressor encoded by lacI
   4715..4745    -  promoter       lac promoter: promoter for the E. coli lac operon
   4760..4781    -  protein_bind   CAP binding site: CAP binding activates transcription in the presence of cAMP. E. coli catabolite activator protein
   4794..4886    -  CDS            lacI (fragment): lac repressor; lacI; The lac repressor binds to the lac operator to inhibit transcription in E. coli. This inhibition can be relieved by adding lactose or isopropyl-β-D-thiogalactopyranoside (IPTG).
   5069..5657    -  rep_origin     ori: high-copy-number ColE1/pMB1/pBR322/pUC origin of replication
   5828..6688    -  CDS            AmpR: β-lactamase; bla; confers resistance to ampicillin, carbenicillin, and related antibiotics
   6689..6793    -  promoter       AmpR promoter: bla
   6852..6904    -  misc_feature   bom (fragment): basis of mobility region from pBR322
>Addgene plasmid #106070 | Opto-M2R | addgene full sequence | sequence record 209712 | Addgene NGS Result
AATTGCATGAAGAATCTGCTTAGGGTTAGGCGTTTTGCGCTGCTTCGCGATGTACGGGCCAGATATACGC
GTTGACATTGATTATTGACTAGTTATTAATAGTAATCAATTACGGGGTCATTAGTTCATAGCCCATATAT
GGAGTTCCGCGTTACATAACTTACGGTAAATGGCCCGCCTGGCTGACCGCCCAACGACCCCCGCCCATTG
ACGTCAATAATGACGTATGTTCCCATAGTAACGCCAATAGGGACTTTCCATTGACGTCAATGGGTGGAGT
ATTTACGGTAAACTGCCCACTTGGCAGTACATCAAGTGTATCATATGCCAAGTACGCCCCCTATTGACGT
CAATGACGGTAAATGGCCCGCCTGGCATTATGCCCAGTACATGACCTTATGGGACTTTCCTACTTGGCAG
TACATCTACGTATTAGTCATCGCTATTACCATGGTGATGCGGTTTTGGCAGTACATCAATGGGCGTGGAT
AGCGGTTTGACTCACGGGGATTTCCAAGTCTCCACCCCATTGACGTCAATGGGAGTTTGTTTTGGCACCA
AAATCAACGGGACTTTCCAAAATGTCGTAACAACTCCGCCCCATTGACGCAAATGGGCGGTAGGCGTGTA
CGGTGGGAGGTCTATATAAGCAGAGCTCTCTGGCTAACTAGAGAACCCACTGCTTACTGGCTTATCGAAA
TTAATACGACTCACTATAGGGAGACACAAGCTGGCTAGCGTTTAAACGGGCCCTCTAGACTCGAGCACCA
TGAAAACGATCATCGCCCTGAGCTACATCTTCTGCCTGGTATTCGCCATGTACACCGATATAGAGATGAA
CAGGCTGGGAAAGGATAGCCTCATGAACGGGACCGAGGGCCCAAACTTCTACGTGCCTTTCTCCAACAAG
ACGGGCGTGGTGCGCAGCCCCTTCGAGGCCCCGCAGTACTACCTGGCGGAGCCATGGCAGTTCTCCATGC
TGGCCGCCTACATGTTCCTGCTGATCATGCTTGGCTTCCCCATCAACTTCCTCACGCTGTACGTCATTAA
AGTCAACCGCCACCTCCAGACCGTCCTCAACTACATCCTGCTCAACCTGGCCGTGGCCGACCTCTTCATG
GTGTTCGGGGGCTTCACCACCACCCTCTACACCTCTCTGCACGGGTACTTCGTCTTTGGGCCCACGGGCT
GCAACCTGGAGGGCTTCTTTGCCACCTTGGGCGGTGAAATTGCACTGTGGTCCTTGGTGGTCCTGGCCAT
CGAGCGGTACGTGGTGGTGACAAAACCTCTGACCTACCCAGTCAAGCGGACCACAAAAATGGCCATCATG
GGCGTCGCCTTCACCTGGGTCATGGCTCTGGCCTGTGCCGCGCCCCCCCTCGTCGGCTGGTCCAGGTACA
TCCCGGAGGGCATGCAGTGCTCGTGCGGGATTGACTACTACACGCCCCACGAGGAAACCAACAATGAGTC
GTTCGTCATCTACATGTTCGTGGTCCACTTCATCATCCCCCTGATTGTCATATTCTTCTGCTACGGACAC
ATATCCCGAGCCAGCAAGAGCAGGATAAAGAAGGACAAGAAGGAGCCTGTTGCCAACCAAGACCCCGTTT
CTCCAAGTCTGGTACAAGGAAGGATAGTGAAGCCAAACAATAACAACATGCCCAGCAGTGACGATGGCCT
GGAGCACAACAAAATCCAGAATGGCAAAGCCCCCAGGGATCCTGTGACTGAAAACTGTGTTCAGGGAGAG
GAGAAGGAGAGCTCCAATGACTCCACCTCAGTCAGTGCTGTTGCCTCTAATATGAGAGATGATGAAATAA
CCCAGGATGAAAACACAGTTTCCACTTCCCTGGGCCATTCCAAAGATGAGAACTCTAAGCAAACATGCAT
CAGAATTGGCACCAAGACCCCAAAAAGTGACTCATGTACCCCAACTAATACCACCGTGGAGGTAGTGGGG
TCCTCAGGTCAGAATGGAGATGAAAAGCAGAATATTGTAGCCCGCAAGATTGTGAAGATGACTAAGCAGC
CTGCAAAAAAGAAGCCTCCTCCTTCCCGGGAAAAGAAAGTCACCCGCATGGTGATCATCATGGTCATCGC
TTTCCTAATCTGCTGGCTGCCCTACGCTGGGGTGGCGTTCTACATCTTCACCCATCAGGGCTCTGACTTT
GGCCCCATCTTCATGACCATCCCGGCTTTCTTTGCCAAGACTTCTGCCGTCTACAACCCCGTCATCTACA
TCATGATGAACAAGCAGTTCCGTAAAACCTTTAAACACCTTCTCATGTGTCATTATAAGAACATAGGCGC
TACAAGGACAGAAACCAGCCAAGTGGCGCCTGCCTAAGAATTCCACCACACTGGACTAGTGGATCCGAGC
TCGGTACCAAGCTTAAGTTTAAACCGCTGATCAGCCTCGACTGTGCCTTCTAGTTGCCAGCCATCTGTTG
TTTGCCCCTCCCCCGTGCCTTCCTTGACCCTGGAAGGTGCCACTCCCACTGTCCTTTCCTAATAAAATGA
GGAAATTGCATCGCATTGTCTGAGTAGGTGTCATTCTATTCTGGGGGGTGGGGTGGGGCAGGACAGCAAG
GGGGAGGATTGGGAAGAGAATAGCAGGCATGCTGGGGATGCGGTGGGCTCTATGGCTTCTGAGGCGGAAA
GAACCAGCTGGGGCTCTAGGGGGTATCCCC
[124 nt withheld, positions 2691-2814]
C
[91 nt withheld, positions 2816-2906]
A
[49 nt withheld, positions 2908-2956]
CCTTTGACGTTGGAGTCCACGTTCTTT
[37 nt withheld, positions 2984-3020]
ACCCTATCTCGGTCTATTCTTTTGATTTATAAGGGATTTTGCCGATTTCGGCCTATTGGTTAAAAAATGA
GCTGATTTAACAAAAATTTAACGCGAATTAATTCTGTGGAATGTGTGTCAGTTAGGGTGTGGAAAGTCCC
CAGGCTCCCCAGCAGGCAGAAGTATGCAAAGCATGCATCTCAATTAGTCAGCAACCAGGTGTGGAAAGTC
CCCAGGCTCCCCAGCAGGCAGAAGTATGCAAAGCATGCATCTCAATTAGTCAGCAACCATAGTCCCGCCC
CTAACTCCGCCCATCCCGCCCCTAACTCCGCCCAGTTCCGCCCATTCTCCGCCCCATGGCTGACTAATTT
TTTTTATTTATGCAGAGGCCGAGGCCGCCTCTGCCTCTGAGCTATTCCAGAAGTAGTGAGGAGGCTTTTT
TGGAGGCCTAGGCTTTTGCAAAAAGCTCCCGGGAGCTTGTATATCCATTTTCGGATCTGATCAAGAGACA
GGATGAGGATCGTTTCGCATGATTGAACAAGATGGATTGCACGCAGGTTCTCCGGCCGCTTGGGTGGAGA
GGCTATTCGGCTATGACTGGGCACAACAGACAATCGGCTGCTCTGATGCCGCCGTGTTCCGGCTGTCAGC
GCAGGGGCGCCCGGTTCTTTTTGTCAAGACCGACCTGTCCGGTGCCCTGAATGAACTGCAGGACGAGGCA
GCGCGGCTATCGTGGCTGGCCACGACGGGCGTTCCTTGCGCAGCTGTGCTCGACGTTGTCACTGAAGCGG
GAAGGGACTGGCTGCTATTGGGCGAAGTGCCGGGGCAGGATCTCCTGTCATCTCACCTTGCTCCTGCCGA
GAAAGTATCCATCATGGCTGATGCAATGCGGCGGCTGCATACGCTTGATCCGGCTACCTGCCCATTCGAC
CACCAAGCGAAACATCGCATCGAGCGAGCACGTACTCGGATGGAAGCCGGTCTTGTCGATCAGGATGATC
TGGACGAAGAACATCAGGGGCTCGCGCCAGCCGAACTGTTCGCCAGGCTCAAGGCGCGCATGCCCGACGG
CGAGGATCTCGTCGTGACCCATGGCGATGCCTGCTTGCCGAATATCATGGTGGAAAATGGCCGCTTTTCT
GGATTCATCGACTGTGGCCGGCTGGGTGTGGCGGACCGCTATCAGGACATAGCGTTGGCTACCCGTGATA
TTGCTGAAGAACTTGGCGGCGAATGGGCTGACCGCTTCCTCGTGCTTTACGGTATCGCCGCTCCCGATTC
GCAGCGCATCGCCTTCTATCGCCTTCTTGACGAGTTCTTCTGAGCGGGACTCTGGGGTTCGAAATGACCG
ACCAAGCGACGCCCAACCTGCCATCACGAGATTTCGATTCCACCGCCGCCTTCTATGAAAGGTTGGGCTT
CGGAATCGTTTTCCGGGACGCCGGCTGGATGATCCTCCAGCGCGGGGATCTCATGCTGGAGTTCTTCGCC
CACCCCAACTTGTTTATTGCAGCTTATAATGGTTACAAATAAAGCAATAGCATCACAAATTTCACAAATA
AAGCATTTTTTTCACTGCATTCTAGTTGTGGTTTGTCCAAACTCATCAATGTATCTTATCATGTCTGTAT
ACCGTCGACCTCTAGCTAGAGCTTGGCGTAATCATGGTCATAGCTGTTTCCTGTGTGAAATTGTTATCCG
CTCACAATTCCACACAACATACGAGCCGGAAGCATAAAGTGTAAAGCCTGGGGTGCCTAATGAGTGAGCT
AACTCACATTAATTGCGTTGCGCTCACTGCCCGCTTTCCAGTCGGGAAACCTGTCGTGCCAGCTGCATTA
ATGAATCGGCCAACGCGCGGGGAGAGGCGGTTTGCGTATTGGGCGCTCTTGCGCTTCCTCGCTCACTGAC
TCGCTGCGCTCGGTCGTTCGGCTGCGGCGAGCGGTATCAGCTCACTCAAAGGCGGTAATACGGTTATCCA
CAGAATCAGGGGATAACGCAGGAAAGAACATGTGAGCAAAAGGCCAGCAAAAGGCCAGGAACCGTAAAAA
GGCCGCGTTGCTGGCGTTTTTCCATAGGCTCCGCCCCCCTGACGAGCATCACAAAAATCGACGCTCAAGT
CAGAGGTGGCGAAACCCGACAGGACTATAAAGATACCAGGCGTTTCCCCCTGGAAGCTCCCTCGTGCGCT
CTCCTGTTCCGACCCTGCCGCTTACCGGATACCTGTCCGCCTTTCTCCCTTCGGGAAGCGTGGCGCTTTC
TCATAGCTCACGCTGTAGGTATCTCAGTTCGGTGTAGGTCGTTCGCTCCAAGCTGGGCTGTGTGCACGAA
CCCCCCGTTCAGCCCGACCGCTGCGCCTTATCCGGTAACTATCGTCTTGAGTCCAACCCGGTAAGACACG
ACTTATCGCCACTGGCAGCAGCCACTGGTAACAGGATTAGCAGAGCGAGGTATGTAGGCGGTGCTACAGA
GTTCTTGAAGTGGTGGCCTAACTACGGCTACACTAGAAGAACAGTATTTGGTATCTGCGCTCTGCTGAAG
CCAGTTACCTTCGGAAAAAGAGTTGGTAGCTCTTGATCCGGCAAACAAACCACCGCTGGTAGCGGTGGTT
TTTTTGTTTGCAAGCAGCAGATTACGCGCAGAAAAAAAGGATCTCAAGAAGATCCTTTGATCTTTTCTAC
GGGGTCTGACGCTCAGTGGAACGAAAACTCACGTTAAGGGATTTTGGTCATGAGATTATCAAAAAGGATC
TTCACCTAGATCCTTTTAAATTAAAAATGAAGTTTTAAATCAATCTAAAGTATATATGAGTAAACTTGGT
CTGACAGTTACCAATGCTTAATCAGTGAGGCACCTATCTCAGCGATCTGTCTATTTCGTTCATCCATAGT
TGCCTGACTCCCCGTCGTGTAGATAACTACGATACGGGAGGGCTTACCATCTGGCCCCAGTGCTGCAATG
ATACCGCGGGACCCACGCTCACCGGCTCCAGATTTATCAGCAATAAACCAGCCAGCCGGAAGGGCCGAGC
GCAGAAGTGGTCCTGCAACTTTATCCGCCTCCATCCAGTCTATTAATTGTTGCCGGGAAGCTAGAGTAAG
TAGTTCGCCAGTTAATAGTTTGCGCAACGTTGTTGCCATTGCTACAGGCATCGTGGTGTCACGCTCGTCG
TTTGGTATGGCTTCATTCAGCTCCGGTTCCCAACGATCAAGGCGAGTTACATGATCCCCCATGTTGTGCA
AAAAAGCGGTTAGCTCCTTCGGTCCTCCGATCGTTGTCAGAAGTAAGTTGGCCGCAGTGTTATCACTCAT
GGTTATGGCAGCACTGCATAATTCTCTTACTGTCATGCCATCCGTAAGATGCTTTTCTGTGACTGGTGAG
TACTCAACCAAGTCATTCTGAGAATAGTGTATGCGGCGACCGAGTTGCTCTTGCCCGGCGTCAATACGGG
ATAATACCGCGCCACATAGCAGAACTTTAAAAGTGCTCATCATTGGAAAACGTTCTTCGGGGCGAAAACT
CTCAAGGATCTTACCACTGTTGAGATCCAGTTCGATGTAACCCACTCGTGCACCCAACTGATCTTCAGCA
TCTTTTACTTTCACCAGCGTTTCTGGGTGAGCAAAAACAGGAAGGCAAAATGCCGCAAAAAAGGGAATAA
GGGCGACACGGAAATGTTGAATACTCATACTCTTCCTTTTTCAATATTATTGAAGCATTTATCAGGGTTA
TTGTCTCATGAGCGGATACATATTTGAATGTATTTAGAAAAATAAACAAATAGGGGTTCCGCGCACATTT
CCCCGAAAAGTGCCACCTGACGTCGACGGATCGGGAGATCTCCCGATCCCCTATGGTGCACTCTCAGTAC
AATCTGCTCTGATGCCGCATAGTTAAGCCAGTATCTGCTCCCTGCTTGTGTGTTGGAGGTCGCTGAGTAG
TGCGCGAGCAAAATTTAAGCTACAACAAGGCAAGGCTTGACCGAC
