>Addgene plasmid #106070 | Opto-M2R | depositor partial sequence | sequence record 200833 | Opto-M2R
ATGAAAACGATCATCGCCCTGAGCTACATCTTCTGCCTGGTATTCGCCATGTACACCGATATAGAGATGA
ACAGGCTGGGAAAGGATAGCCTCATGAACGGGACCGAGGGCCCAAACTTCTACGTGCCTTTCTCCAACAA
GACGGGCGTGGTGCGCAGCCCCTTCGAGGCCCCGCAGTACTACCTGGCGGAGCCATGGCAGTTCTCCATG
CTGGCCGCCTACATGTTCCTGCTGATCATGCTTGGCTTCCCCATCAACTTCCTCACGCTGTACGTCATTA
AAGTCAACCGCCACCTCCAGACCGTCCTCAACTACATCCTGCTCAACCTGGCCGTGGCCGACCTCTTCAT
GGTGTTCGGGGGCTTCACCACCACCCTCTACACCTCTCTGCACGGGTACTTCGTCTTTGGGCCCACGGGC
TGCAACCTGGAGGGCTTCTTTGCCACCTTGGGCGGTGAAATTGCACTGTGGTCCTTGGTGGTCCTGGCCA
TCGAGCGGTACGTGGTGGTGACAAAACCTCTGACCTACCCAGTCAAGCGGACCACAAAAATGGCCATCAT
GGGCGTCGCCTTCACCTGGGTCATGGCTCTGGCCTGTGCCGCGCCCCCCCTCGTCGGCTGGTCCAGGTAC
ATCCCGGAGGGCATGCAGTGCTCGTGCGGGATTGACTACTACACGCCCCACGAGGAAACCAACAATGAGT
CGTTCGTCATCTACATGTTCGTGGTCCACTTCATCATCCCCCTGATTGTCATATTCTTCTGCTACGGACA
CATATCCCGAGCCAGCAAGAGCAGGATAAAGAAGGACAAGAAGGAGCCTGTTGCCAACCAAGACCCCGTT
TCTCCAAGTCTGGTACAAGGAAGGATAGTGAAGCCAAACAATAACAACATGCCCAGCAGTGACGATGGCC
TGGAGCACAACAAAATCCAGAATGGCAAAGCCCCCAGGGATCCTGTGACTGAAAACTGTGTTCAGGGAGA
GGAGAAGGAGAGCTCCAATGACTCCACCTCAGTCAGTGCTGTTGCCTCTAATATGAGAGATGATGAAATA
ACCCAGGATGAAAACACAGTTTCCACTTCCCTGGGCCATTCCAAAGATGAGAACTCTAAGCAAACATGCA
TCAGAATTGGCACCAAGACCCCAAAAAGTGACTCATGTACCCCAACTAATACCACCGTGGAGGTAGTGGG
GTCCTCAGGTCAGAATGGAGATGAAAAGCAGAATATTGTAGCCCGCAAGATTGTGAAGATGACTAAGCAG
CCTGCAAAAAAGAAGCCTCCTCCTTCCCGGGAAAAGAAAGTCACCCGCATGGTGATCATCATGGTCATCG
CTTTCCTAATCTGCTGGCTGCCCTACGCTGGGGTGGCGTTCTACATCTTCACCCATCAGGGCTCTGACTT
TGGCCCCATCTTCATGACCATCCCGGCTTTCTTTGCCAAGACTTCTGCCGTCTACAACCCCGTCATCTAC
ATCATGATGAACAAGCAGTTCCGCAAAACCTTTAAACACCTTCTCATGTGTCATTATAAGAACATAGGCG
CTACAAGGACAGAAACCAGCCAAGTGGCGCCTGCCTAA
